>Addgene plasmid #212143 | INT_GFPsp_CamRcargo | addgene full sequence | sequence record 420641 | Addgene NGS Result
TTAGCCAACGAAAGTTTGCAGAAAAAATTGTATGCATTCTCTCAGGGAAACATGCGTTCGTTGAGAAACC
TTATTTATCAAGCATCTATCGAAGCAATTGATAATCAGCATGAGACGATAACCGAAGAAGATTTCGTTTT
TGCATCGAAGTTGACATCGGGCGATAAACCCAACTCATGGAAAAATCCTTTTGAGGAGGGTGTTGAGGTA
ACAGAAGATATGTTACGACCGCCACCAAAAGATATTGGTTGGGAGGACTATTTGAGACATTCAACCCCGA
GAGTGAGTAAACCAGGTAGAAATAAAAACTTTTTCGAATAACCTAGGCTGCTGCGCTGCTGCCACCGCTG
AGCAATAACTAGCATAACCCCTTGGGGCCTCTAAACGGGTCTTGAGGGGTTTTTTGCTGAAACCTCAGGC
ATTTGTTGTTGATACAACCATAAAATGATAATTACACCCATAAATTGATAATTATCACACCCATAAATTG
ATATTGCCTCTTCATGGTCTAAACTTCAGTAAGTTTACGACATTTTCCTCGAGGTCATTTCCGGGGATCC
ATGGAGAAAAAAATCACTGGATATACCACCGTTGATATATCCCAATGGCATCGTAAAGAACATTTTGAGG
CATTTCAGTCAGTTGCTCAATGTACCTATAACCAGACCGTTCAGCTGGATATTACGGCCTTTTTAAAGAC
CGTAAAGAAAAATAAGCACAAGTTTTATCCGGCCTTTATTCACATTCTTGCCCGCCTGATGAATGCTCAT
CCGGAGTTCCGTATGGCAATGAAAGACGGTGAGCTGGTGATATGGGATAGTGTTCACCCTTGTTACACCG
TTTTCCATGAGCAAACTGAAACGTTTTCATCGCTCTGGAGTGAATACCACGACGATTTCCGGCAGTTTCT
ACACATATATTCGCAAGATGTGGCGTGTTACGGTGAAAACCTGGCCTATTTCCCTAAAGGGTTTATTGAG
AATATGTTTTTCGTCTCAGCCAATCCCTGGGTGAGTTTCACCAGTTTTGATTTAAACGTGGCCAATATGG
ACAACTTCTTCGCCCCCGTTTTCACTATGGGCAAATATTATACGCAAGGCGACAAGGTGCTGATGCCGCT
GGCGATTCAGGTTCATCATGCCGTTTGTGATGGCTTCCATGTCGGCAGAATGCTTAATGAATTACAACAG
TACTGCGATGAGTGGCAGGGCGGGGCGTAATTTTTTTAAGGCAGTTATTGGTGCCCTTCTAGAGTCCTTA
CTGCAGTAGTTTTGCTGAAATACTCGATTCACAAAAATATCAACTTATGGTTGTTTTGTGAGATATCAAT
ATATGGTTGTTTTGTGGTTAAGTTGCTGATTATAAATAATTATTAAATATCACTTTATGGTTGCATCAAC
AGGTACCGAGCTCGAATTCACTGGCCGTCGTTTTACAACGTCGTGACTGGGAAAACCCTGGCGTTACCCA
ACTTAATCGCCTTGCGGACAGTTTTCCCTTTGATATGTAACGGTGAACAGTTGTTCTACTTTTGTTTGTT
AGTCTTGATGCTTCACTGATAGATACAAGAGCCATAAGAACCTCAGATCCTTCCGTATTTAGCCAGTATG
TTCTCTAGTGTGGTTCGTTGTTTTTGCGTGAGCCATGAGAACGAACCATTGAGATCATACTTACTTTGCA
TGTCACTCAAAAATTTTGCCTCAAAACTGGTGAGCTGAATTTTTGCAGTTAAAGCATCGTGTAGTGTTTT
TCTTAGTCCGTTATGTAGGTAGGAATCTGATGTAATGGTTGTTGGTATTTTGTCACCATTCATTTTTATC
TGGTTGTTCTCAAGTTCGGTTACGAGATCCATTTGTCTATCTAGTTCAACTTGGAAAATCAACGTATCAG
TCGGGCGGCCTCGCTTATCAACCACCAATTTCATATTGCTGTAAGTGTTTAAATCTTTACTTATTGGTTT
CAAAACCCATTGGTTAAGCCTTTTAAACTCATGGTAGTTATTTTCAAGCATTAACATGAACTTAAATTCA
TCAAGGCTAATCTCTATATTTGCCTTGTGAGTTTTCTTTTGTGTTAGTTCTTTTAATAACCACTCATAAA
TCCTCATAGAGTATTTGTTTTCAAAAGACTTAACATGTTCCAGATTATATTTTATGAATTTTTTTAACTG
GAAAAGATAAGGCAATATCTCTTCACTAAAAACTAATTCTAATTTTTCGCTTGAGAACTTGGCATAGTTT
GTCCACTGGAAAATCTCAAAGCCTTTAACCAAAGGATTCCTGATTTCCACAGTTCTCGTCATCAGCTCTC
TGGTTGCTTTAGCTAATACACCATAAGCATTTTCCCTACTGATGTTCATCATCTGAACGTATTGGTTATA
AGTGAACGATACCGTCCGTTCTTTCCTTGTAGGGTTTTCAATCGTGGGGTTGAGTAGTGCCACACAGCAT
AAAATTAGCTTGGTTTCATGCTCCGTTAAGTCATAGCGACTAATCGCTAGTTCATTTGCTTTGAAAACAA
CTAATTCAGACATACATCTCAATTGGTCTAGGTGATTTTAATCACTATACCAATTGAGATGGGCTAGTCA
ATGATAATTACTAGTCCTTTTCCTTTGAGTTGTGGGTATCTGTAAATTCTGCTAGACCTTTGCTGGAAAA
CTTGTAAATTCTGCTAGACCCTCTGTAAATTCCGCTAGACCTTTGTGTGTTTTTTTTGTTTATATTCAAG
TGGTTATAATTTATAGAATAAAGAAAGAATAAAAAAAGATAAAAAGAATAGATCCCAGCCCTGTGTATAA
CTCACTACTTTAGTCAGTTCCGCAGTATTACAAAAGGATGTCGCAAACGCTGTTTGCTCCTCTACAAAAC
AGACCTTAAAACCCTAAAGGCTTAAGTAGCACCCTCGCAAGCTCGGTTGCGGCCGCAATCGGGCAAATCG
CTGAATATTCCTTTTGTCTCCGACCATCAGGCACCTGAGTCGCTGTCTTTTTCGTGACATTCAGTTCGCT
GCGCTCACGGCTCTGGCAGTGAATGGGGGTAAATGGCACTACAGGCGCCTTTTATGGATTCATGCAAGGA
AACTACCCATAATACAAGAAAAGCCCGTCACGGGCTTCTCAGGGCGTTTTATGGCGGGTCTGCTATGTGG
TGCTATCTGACTTTTTGCTGTTCAGCAGTTCCTGCCCTCTGATTTTCCAGTCTGACCACTTCGGATTATC
CCGTGACAGGTCATTCAGACTGGCTAATGCACCCAGTAAGGCAGCGGTATCATCAACGGGGTCTGACGCT
CAGTGGAACGAAAACTCACGTTAAGGGATTTTGGTCATGAGATTATCAAAAAGGATCTTCACCTAGATCC
TTTTAAATTAAAAATGAAGTTTTAAATCAATCTAAAGTATATATGAGTAAACTTGGTCTGACAGTTACGT
TTCCAACCAATTAACCAATTCTGATTAGAAAAACTCATCGAGCATCAAATGAAACTGCAATTTATTCATA
TCAGGATTATCAATACCATATTTTTGAAAAAGCCGTTTCTGTAATGAAGGAGAAAACTCACCGAGGCAGT
TCCATAGGATGGCAAGATCCTGGTATCGGTCTGCGATTCCGACTCGTCCAACATCAATACAACCTATTAA
TTTCCCCTCGTCAAAAATAAGGTTATCAAGTGAGAAATCACCATGAGTGACGACTGAATCCGGTGAGAAT
GGCAAAAGCTTATGCATTTCTTTCCAGACTTGTTCAACAGGCCAGCCATTACGCTCGTCATCAAAATCAC
TCGCATCAACCAAACCGTTATTCATTCGTGATTGCGCCTGAGCGAGACGAAATACGCGATCGCTGTTAAA
AGGACAATTACAAACAGGAATCGAATGCAACCGGCGCAGGAACACTGCCAGCGCATCAACAATATTTTCA
CCTGAATCAGGATATTCTTCTAATACCTGGAATGCTGTTTTCCCGGGGATCGCAGTGGTGAGTAACCATG
CATCATCAGGAGTACGGATAAAATGCTTGATGGTCGGAAGAGGCATAAATTCCGTCAGCCAGTTTAGTCT
GACCATCTCATCTGTAACATCATTGGCAACGCTACCTTTGCCATGTTTCAGAAACAACTCTGGCGCATCG
GGCTTCCCATACAATCGATAGATTGTCGCACCTGATTGCCCGACATTATCGCGAGCCCATTTATACCCAT
ATAAATCAGCATCCATGTTGGAATTTAATCGCGGCCTCGAGCAAGACGTTTCCCGTTGAATATGGCTCAT
AACACCCCTTGTATTACTGTTTATGTAAGCAGACAGTTTTATTGTTCATGATGATATATTTTTATCTTGT
GCAATGTAACATCAGAGATTTTGAGACACAACGTGGCTTTCCCTGCAGGGTTTGCAGTCAGAGTAGAATA
GAAGTATCAAAAAAAGCACCGACTCGGTGCCACTTTTTCAAGTTGATAACGGACTAGCCTTATTTTAACT
TGCTATGCTGTTTGTGATGGCTTCCATGTCGGCAGAATGCTTAATGAATTACAACAGTTTTTATGCATGC
GCCCAATACGCAAACCGCCTCTCCCCGCGCGTTGGCCGATTCATTAATGCAGCTGGCACGACAGGTTTCC
CGACTGGTGGATAACCGTATTACCGCCTTTGAGTGAGCTGATACCGCTCGCCGCAGCCGAACGACCGAGC
GCAGCGAGTCAGTGAGCGAGGACACAAGCTTTGACAGCTAGCTCAGTCCTAGGTATAATACTAGCGTCGA
CGTGGAGATATACCATGGGTGAACTGCCGAGTAGGTAGCTGATAACGAGACCCCGCAGCAGGGAAATAAT
TCCCGCCAAATAGCTTTTTATCACGCAAATAATTTGTGGTGATCTACACTGATACTCTGTTGCATTATTC
GCCTGAAACCACAATATTCAGGCGTTTTTTCGCTATCTTTGACAAAAAATATCAACTTTCTCGATTTGCT
CTCAGCCCTTATATCACGGGAAATTCCGGCGATTTGCTCGCATCAATATTCATGCCACATTTGCCATCAG
GGGTTGCCTCAGATTCTCAGTATGTTAGGGTAGAAAAAAGTGACTATTTCCATTGGGTAATATATCGACA
TAGACAAATAAATAGAAATAATTTTGTTTAACTTTAAGAAGGAGATATACATATGAGCAAGGGCGAGGAG
CTGTTCACCGGGGTGGTGCCCATCCTGGTCGAGCTGGACGGCGACGTAAACGGCCACAAGTTCAGCGTGT
CCGGCGAGGGCGAGGGCGATGCCACCTACGGCAAGCTGACCCTGAAGTTCATCTGCACCACCGGCAAGCT
GCCCGTGCCCTGGCCCACCCTCGTGACCACCCTGACCTACGGCGTGCAGTGCTTCAGCCGCTACCCCGAC
CACATGAAGCAGCACGACTTCTTCAAGTCCGCCATGCCCGAAGGCTACGTCCAGGAGCGCACCATCTTCT
TCAAGGACGACGGCAACTACAAGACCCGCGCCGAGGTGAAGTTCGAGGGCGACACCCTGGTGAACCGCAT
CGAGCTGAAGGGCATCGACTTCAAGGAGGACGGCAACATCCTGGGGCACAAGCTGGAGTACAACTACAAC
AGCCACAACGTCTATATCATGGCCGACAAGCAGAAGAACGGCATCAAGGTGAACTTCAAGATCCGCCACA
ACATCGAGGACGGCAGCGTGCAGCTCGCCGACCACTACCAGCAGAACACCCCCATCGGCGACGGCCCCGT
GCTGCTGCCCGACAACCACTACCTGAGCACCCAGTCCGCCCTGAGCAAAGACCCCAACGAGAAGCGCGAT
CACATGGTCCTGCTGGAGTTCGTGACCGCCGCCGGGATCACTCTCGGCATGGACGAGCTGTACAAGTGAT
GGGCTGAAGGGTTTAAGCGAAGACGAACAATAAGGCCTCCCAAATCGGGGGGCCTTTTTTATTGATAACA
AAAAGGCAACACTATGACATCGGAAAACCCGTTACTGGCGCTGCGAGAGAAAATCAGCGCGCTGGATGAA
AAATTATTAGCGTTACTGGCAGAGCGGCGCGAAGGTCTCGTGAACTGCCGAGTAGGTAGCTGATAACGGA
TCCGAATTCGAGCGAAGGAGATATACATATGTTTTTGCAAAGACCTAAACCTTACAGCGATGAAAGTTTA
GAAAGTTTCTTTATCCGAGTGGCTAACAAAAATGGCTACGGTGATGTCCATCGCTTCCTAGAAGCCACTA
AACGATTCCTTCAAGACATTGACCATAATGGCTATCAAACCTTTCCGACTGATATAACTCGGATAAACCC
ATACTCAGCTAAAAACAGTTCCAGCGCACGAACTGCGTCATTCCTGAAACTTGCACAATTGACATTTAAT
GAACCGCCAGAGCTACTTGGGTTGGCAATTAACAGAACAAACATGAAATACTCGCCGTCAACTAGCGCGG
TTGTTAGAGGTGCAGAAGTCTTTCCTCGCAGTTTACTACGGACGCACTCCATCCCCTGCTGTCCTTTGTG
TCTGCGAGAAAATGGCTACGCCTCCTACCTTTGGCACTTTCAGGGGTACGAATACTGCCACAGCCATAAC
GTACCTTTAATTACCACTTGTAGCTGTGGTAAGGAGTTTGACTACCGAGTATCTGGGTTAAAGGGCATTT
GCTGCAAATGCAAGGAGCCTATCACCTTAACCAGCAGGGAGAACGGTCATGAGGCAGCGTGTACTGTTTC
AAACTGGCTTGCTGGCCATGAATCTAAACCTCTGCCAAATCTTCCTAAAAGCTACCGATGGGGTTTAGTT
CATTGGTGGATGGGTATTAAAGATAGCGAGTTCGATCACTTTTCGTTCGTTCAATTTTTCTCAAACTGGC
CAAGGTCATTCCACTCGATAATCGAAGATGAAGTAGAGTTCAACCTTGAGCATGCTGTTGTCAGCACGTC
TGAATTACGACTAAAAGATCTTCTTGGTCGATTGTTTTTCGGTTCAATTCGGTTACCTGAGCGGAATCTT
CAACACAATATCATCCTTGGTGAGCTTCTCTGCTATTTAGAAAATCGTTTATGGCAAGACAAGGGATTAA
TCGCCAACCTCAAAATGAACGCGTTAGAGGCGACTGTAATGTTAAATTGTAGCCTCGATCAGATTGCATC
AATGGTTGAACAACGCATCTTGAAGCCAAATCGAAAAAGCAAGCCCAACAGCCCTCTTGATGTTACCGAT
TATCTATTTCATTTCGGCGATATTTTCTGTCTTTGGTTAGCTGAGTTCCAAAGCGATGAGTTTAACCGTT
CGTTTTATGTGTCGAGGTGGTAAATGCAAACTCTGAAAGAACTAATCGCATCCAATCCTGACGACTTAAC
AACTGAACTTAAGAGAGCATTTCGTCCACTCACACCGCATATTGCAATTGATGGTAATGAACTTGACGCA
CTGACGATATTAGTCAATTTAACCGATAAGACTGATGATCAGAAAGACCTGCTCGATCGAGCCAAATGCA
AGCAAAAACTTCGAGATGAAAAATGGTGGGCTAGCTGCATAAATTGCGTTAATTACAGACAAAGCCATAA
CCCAAAATTCCCGGATATACGTTCTGAAGGCGTGATTCGAACCCAAGCCCTGGGTGAATTACCGAGTTTC
CTACTCTCGTCCTCAAAAATCCCACCATACCATTGGTCATATAGCCATGATTCAAAATACGTCAACAAAA
GCGCATTCCTCACCAATGAGTTTTGTTGGGATGGTGAGATCTCATGTTTGGGTGAGCTTCTTAAAGATGC
AGATCACCCACTTTGGAATACTTTGAAAAAGTTAGGTTGTTCTCAAAAAACTTGCAAAGCAATGGCAAAA
CAACTAGCTGATATTACTCTCACGACTATCAATGTCACACTCGCACCAAATTACCTGACTCAAATATCTC
TCCCCGATAGTGATACATCCTACATTTCACTCTCTCCTGTTGCATCGCTATCGATGCAAAGCCACTTTCA
TCAGAGGCTCCAAGATGAAAATCGGCATAGCGCGATAACGCGGTTTAGCCGAACTACCAACATGGGGGTC
ACTGCGATGACATGTGGCGGCGCATTTAGAATGTTAAAGTCTGGCGCTAAGTTTTCCAGCCCCCCTCATC
ACCGATTAAACAGTAAACGAAGTTGGTTGACGTCAGAGCATGTTCAGTCATTAAAACAGTACCAGCGCCT
CAACAAAAGCCTCATACCTGAAAACTCTCGGATTGCACTCCGTAGAAAATACAAAATCGAGCTTCAAAAT
ATGGTCAGATCTTGGTTTGCAATGCAAGACCATACCCTTGATTCGAACATACTTATCCAACATTTGAATC
ATGACCTATCTTACTTAGGAGCCACAAAACGTTTTGCATACGATCCAGCGATGACCAAGCTCTTTACTGA
GCTTTTGAAACGAGAGTTATCAAATTCAATCAATAATGGTGAGCAACACACTAATGGATCGTTTTTAGTC
CTACCGAATATCAGGGTTTGTGGCGCAACAGCTTTAAGCTCCCCGGTAACGGTGGGGATTCCATCACTTA
CAGCTTTCTTTGGCTTCGTTCACGCATTTGAACGGAATATAAATCGCACCACCTCATCGTTTCGTGTTGA
ATCCTTTGCGATATGCGTCCATCAACTACATGTCGAGAAGCGAGGTTTGACAGCAGAGTTTGTGGAAAAA
GGCGACGGGACTATATCCGCTCCCGCGACCCGGGATGACTGGCAGTGTGATGTCGTATTTAGCCTTATTT
TGAACACCAACTTTGCTCAACATATTGACCAAGATACGTTAGTTACATCACTACCAAAGCGATTGGCTCG
GGGTTCAGCAAAAATTGCGATTGATGACTTTAAACATATCAACTCATTCTCGACATTAGAAACAGCGATC
GAATCTCTGCCAATAGAAGCTGGTAGGTGGTTATCACTTTACGCACAGTCAAACAATAATCTAAGTGATC
TATTAGCAGCCATGACAGAGGACCATCAGCTCATGGCAAGCTGCGTCGGTTACCACTTGTTAGAAGAGCC
CAAAGATAAACCAAACTCCCTCAGAGGTTACAAACACGCTATCGCCGAGTGCATCATTGGACTCATTAAC
TCAATCACCTTTAGCTCAGAGACTGATCCCAACACAATCTTTTGGTCGCTAAAGAACTATCAAAACTACC
TAGTGGTACAGCCAAGGAGTATCAACGATGAAACTACCGACAAATCTAGCCTATGAGCGCTCTATCGACC
CATCAGATGTCTGTTTTTTTGTCGTCTGGCCCGATGATAGAAAAACACCTTTAACCTACAATTCTCGTAC
TCTGCTCGGGCAAATGGAAGCGGCATCATTAGCCTATGATGTCTCAGGTCAACCAATAAAAAGTGCCACC
GCTGAGGCGTTAGCTCAAGGGAACCCTCATCAAGTTGATTTCTGCCACGTTCCATACGGTGCGAGTCATA
TTGAATGCAGTTTCTCCGTCTCGTTTTCTTCTGAACTACGTCAACCATATAAGTGTAACTCAAGCAAAGT
TAAACAAACGCTAGTGCAATTAGTCGAGCTCTACGAAACGAAAATCGGCTGGACTGAGCTAGCAACCCGA
TATTTGATGAACATTTGCAACGGTAAATGGCTGTGGAAAAATACCCGTAAAGCCTATTGCTGGAACATTG
TACTTACACCTTGGCCTTGGAACGGGGAAAAGGTTGGATTTGAAGATATTCGTACTAACTACACCTCACG
GCAAGACTTTAAAAATAATAAAAATTGGTCTGCTATAGTTGAAATGATCAAAACCGCATTTTCTAGTACT
GATGGGCTGGCGATATTTGAAGTCAGGGCCACCTTGCACTTGCCAACGAATGCTATGGTGCGGCCAAGCC
AAGTTTTCACAGAAAAAGAAAGTGGCAGTAAAAGTAAATCTAAAACTCAAAACAGTCGAGTTTTTCAGAG
TACAACTATTGATGGTGAACGATCGCCAATACTAGGGGCCTTTAAAACGGGAGCAGCTATTGCAACCATT
GACGACTGGTATCCTGAAGCCACTGAGCCACTAAGGGTCGGACGGTTTGGGGTTCATCGCGAAGATGTCA
CTTGCTACCGTCATCCGTCTACCGGAAAAGATTTTTTCTCGATATTACAACAAGCAGAGCACTATATTGA
AGTGTTGAGCGCCAACAAAACTCCCGCTCAAGAAACTATCAACGACATGCACTTTTTAATGGCTAACCTG
ATTAAGGGTGGGATGTTCCAGCATAAAGGAGACTGACTGTGAAATGGTATTATAAGACAATCACCTTTCT
GCCAGAGTTGTGCAACAACGAGTCACTGGCTGCAAAGTGTCTCCGCGTTCTGCATGGATTTAACTATCAG
TATGAGACACGAAATATCGGCGTTTCATTTCCGCTTTGGTGTGATGCAACGGTTGGAAAAAAGATTTCAT
TTGTCAGCAAGAACAAGATAGAACTCGACTTACTACTTAAACAACACTATTTCGTCCAAATGGAACAACT
TCAATACTTTCATATATCCAACACTGTTCTCGTCCCAGAAGATTGTACATACGTTTCCTTTAGACGCTGT
CAATCTATAGATAAGCTCACAGCAGCAGGGCTGGCAAGGAAAATCAGACGCCTGGAGAAACGTGCTCTAT
CTAGAGGCGAGCAATTTGACCCATCATCTTTTGCTCAAAAAGAGCATACTGCAATAGCGCACTACCACTC
ACTTGGGGAGTCCAGCAAACAGACGAACCGCAACTTTCGACTCAATATCAGGATGCTCTCGGAGCAACCC
CGTGAGGGGAACTCGATTTTTAGTAGCTATGGCTTATCAAATTCAGAAAACTCGTTTCAGCCTGTACCCT
TAATCTGACCTTTAATAAGGAGATATACCATGGCGACAAGTTTACCTACGCCCTCAGCAATTACGACTTC
GGCGTTAGAGTATGCATTCCATACTCCCGCTCGCAATCTAACGAAATCTCGCGGAAAAAACATTCATCGT
TATGTCAGTGTAAAGATGAGTAAGAGGATTACGGTAGAATCTACTCTAGAGTGTGATGCCTGCTATCACT
TTGATTTTGAGCCAAGTATTGTTCGCTTTTGCGCTCAACCGATTCGATTTTTATATTATCTCAATGGTCA
GTCTCACTCCTATGTTCCTGACTTTCTAGTTCAATTTGATACCAACGAGTTTGTTCTATATGAAGTAAAG
TCAGCTTATGCTAAGAACAAACCTGATTTTGATGTTGAATGGGAGGCGAAAGTAAAAGCAGCAACTGAAC
TAGGGCTAGAATTGGAGCTTGTTGAAGAGAGTGATATTAGGGATACGGTTGTATTAAATAATCTTAAGCG
CATGCATCGTTATGCTTCGAAAGATGAGCTGAATAACGTACATAACTCTCTCTTAAAAATAATAAAGTAC
AATGGCGCCCAATCTGCAAGATGCTTGGGAGAACAGTTGGGTTTAAAAGGCCGAACTGTTTTACCAATTT
TGTGCGATTTGCTGTCAAGGTGTTTACTCGATACACGTTTGGATAAGCCTCTATCTCTTGAATCTCGATT
TGAGTTGGCCAGTTATGGCTAAGAAAGGGTTCTCAAGTTTCCATAGAAAAGCAGTCTCTTCCCAAGATAC
GCTTGAATCGATAGAGCTTGTCTCTAGCGCTAATTGTCTAGAAAGTGTTACGTATCAAGATATATCAGCA
TTTCCCGAAACAATTGCGGTAGAGATTAATTTCCGATTAAGCATTCTTCGCTTTTTAGCGCGAAAGTGCG
AAACCATTGTGGCCAAATCAATTGAACCACATCGTGTAGAGCTACAGCAAAACTATAGTAGAAAAATACC
CAGTGCAATAACGATATATCGATGGTGGCTTGCTTTTCGAAAATCAGACTACAACCCCATTAGCTTAGCA
CCTAATATCAAGGATAGAGGTAATAGAGAGACAAAAGTGTCAACAGTTGTTGATTCTATTATGGAACAGG
CAGTTGAAAGAGTTATATCTGGACGAAAAGTCAATGTTAGCTCTGCATATAAACGTGTTCGACGAAAAGT
TCGTCAATACAATCTAACTCATGGAACGAAATACACGTATCCTAAGTACGAATCTGTAAGAAAGCGAGTA
AAAAAGAAAACCCCATTTGAGTTATTAGCCGCAGGGAAAGGGGAGAGAGTAGCTAAGAGAGAGTTTCGCC
GAATGGGAAAAAAGATCCTCACGTCTAGCGTGCTAGAGAGGGTTGAAATAGATCACACTGTCGTTGACCT
TTTTGCAGTACACGAAGAGTATCGAATCCCATTGGGCCGACCTTGGCTTACTCAATTGGTTGATTGTTAC
AGTAAAGCTGTAATCGGTTTTTATTTAGGTTTCGAGCCTCCTAGCTATGTGTCGGTTTCCCTTGCACTTA
AGAATGCAATACAACGCAAAGATGACTTAATCTCCTCGTATGAATCGATCGAGAATGAATGGCTATGTTA
TGGCATCCCAGACCTACTCGTAACTGATAATGGTAAAGAGTTTTTGTCGAAAGCATTTGATCAAGCATGT
GAATCACTATTGATCAATGTGCATCAAAATAAAGTTGAGACGCCCGACAACAAACCTCATGTTGAACGTA
ACTACGGGACTATTAATACTTCTCTGTTAGACGATTTACCTGGGAAATCCTTCAGCCAGTACCTTCAAAG
AGAAGGGTACGACTCTGTGGGAGAAGCTACCCTTACACTCAATGAGATTAGAGAAATTTACTTAATTTGG
TTGGTGGATATTTATCATAAAAAACCCAATCAGAGAGGCACTAATTGTCCTAATGTTGCGTGGAAAAAGG
GTTGTCAAGAATGGGAACCAGAGGAGTTCTCTGGTTCTAAAGACGAATTAGACTTTAAATTTGCTATTGT
TGATTACAAACAACTTACTAAAGTAGGGATAACTGTCTACAAAGAACTGAGTTATAGCAATGACCGTTTA
GCTGAATATAGAGGGAAGAAAGGAAACCATAAAGTTCAGTTCAAGTATAACCCTGAGTGTATGGCAGTTA
TTTGGGTGTTGGATGAGGATATGAATGAGTACTTTACAGTTAATGCGATTGACTACGAATATGCAAGTAG
AGTATCACTTTGGCAACATAAATATAACATGAAATATCAAGCAGAACTAAATTCAGCAGAATATGATGAG
GACAAGGAAATTGATGCAGAAATAAAAATTGAAGAAATCGCAGATCGTTCAATTGTTAAGACTAACAAAA
TCAGAGCTCGGAGGCGTGGCGCTAGGCATCAAGAGAATAGCGCAAGGGCTAAGTCAATCAGTAATGCGAA
CCCGGCCTCGATACAAAAACATGAAGATGAAATCGTTAGTGCAGATAATGACGATTGGGATATTGATTAT
GTCTGAGAAATCGTCAAATGAGTGAAACGCGTGAGGCTCGTATATCAAGAGCTAAAAGGGCATTTGTATC
CACACCGAGCGTTAGGAAAATCTTGAGTTACATGGATAGATGTAGAGATCTATCAGACCTAGAGTCTGAG
CCTACATGCATGATGGTCTATGGTGCTTCGGGTGTAGGTAAAACGACCGTCATCAAGAAATACTTAAATC
AAAACAGAAGAGAGTCCGAAGCCGGGGGCGATATAATACCGGTTTTGCATATTGAGTTGCCAGACAATGC
GAAGCCAGTAGATGCAGCAAGGGAATTGCTGGTTGAAATGGGTGACCCGCTAGCACTTTATGAAACTGAC
TTAGCTAGATTGACGAAAAGACTGACTGAATTAATCCCTGCGGTCGGCGTGAAGCTGATTATTATCGATG
AGTTCCAACATTTGGTGGAAGAAAGGTCAAATCGGGTTCTTACCCAAGTAGGTAATTGGCTAAAAATGAT
ACTTAACAAAACGAAATGTCCAATTGTTATATTTGGTATGCCATACTCAAAAGTTGTACTGCAAGCAAAC
TCGCAACTTCACGGGCGATTTTCCATTCAGGTTGAACTGCGCCCCTTTAGCTACCAGGGAGGTAGAGGTG
TATTTAAAACTTTTTTGGAATACCTTGATAAAGCCCTACCTTTTGAAAAACAGGCTGGC
Features (pLannotate 1.2.2; 14 found; start..end, strand, type, name):
    359..406     +  terminator     T7 terminator: transcription terminator for bacteriophage T7 RNA polymerase
    561..1217    +  CDS            cat: CAT_ECOLX - Experimental evidence at protein level: Swiss-Prot protein existence level 1. This enzyme is an effector of chloramphenicol resistance in bacteria. From Escherichia coli. This protein is used as a marker in many commonly used cloning vectors, such as pACYC184.
   1416..1485    +  CDS            lacZα (fragment): LacZα fragment of β-galactosidase; lacZ fragment
   1583..2533    -  CDS            Rep101(Ts): temperature-sensitive version of the RepA protein needed for replication with the pSC101 origin (Armstrong et al., 1984); rep101 encoding an A56V mutation
   2581..2803    -  rep_origin     pSC101 ori: low-copy replication origin that requires the Rep101 protein
   3455..4270    -  CDS            KanR: aminoglycoside phosphotransferase; aph(3')-Ia; confers resistance to kanamycin in bacteria or G418 (Geneticin®) in eukaryotes
   4426..4493    -  misc_RNA       tracrRNA (fragment): trans-activating CRISPR RNA for the Streptococcus pyogenes CRISPR/Cas9 system
   4493..4538    +  CDS            CmR (fragment): chloramphenicol acetyltransferase; cat; confers resistance to chloramphenicol
   4549..4627    +  CDS            lacI (fragment): lac repressor; lacI; The lac repressor binds to the lac operator to inhibit transcription in E. coli. This inhibition can be relieved by adding lactose or isopropyl-β-D-thiogalactopyranoside (IPTG).
   4627..4712    +  rep_origin     RSF ori (fragment): Plasmids containing the RSF 1030 origin of replication can be propagated in E. coli cells that contain additional plasmids with compatible origins.
   4721..4755    +  promoter       J23119 promoter: bacterial promoter (Registry of Standard Biological Parts BBa J23119)
   5133..5155    +  RBS            RBS: efficient ribosome binding site from bacteriophage T7 gene 10 (Olins and Rangwala, 1989)
   5164..5879    +  CDS            EBFP (fragment): enhanced blue variant of GFP mammalian codon-optimized
   5964..6053    +  CDS            pheA (fragment): CMPDT_ECOLI - Experimental evidence at protein level: Swiss-Prot protein existence level 1. Catalyzes the Claisen rearrangement of chorismate to prephenate and the decarboxylation/dehydration of prephenate to phenylpyruvate. From Escherichia coli (strain K12).
