[The description below was written by a language model from this plasmid's Addgene catalogue record and pLannotate feature annotations shown in this document.]
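Description:
INT_GFPsp_CamRcargo is a low-copy bacterial expression plasmid built on the temperature-sensitive pSC101ts backbone and derived from an earlier deposited construct. It replicates from the pSC101 origin, which depends on the plasmid-encoded Rep101 protein. Here Rep101 is the temperature-sensitive A56V variant, so the plasmid is maintained at 30 °C and can be cured from cells by shifting them to 37 °C. Selection in E. coli is by kanamycin, through an aph(3')-Ia KanR gene.

The listed payload is the set of Vibrio cholerae genes TniQ, Cas8, Cas7 and Cas6 together with TnsA, TnsB and TnsC, plus green fluorescent protein, under the strong constitutive synthetic promoter J23119. These Vibrio cholerae components are those of a CRISPR-associated transposon system, in which a TniQ-Cascade complex directs the Tns transposition proteins to a guide-specified site. The construct name suggests a GFP-targeting spacer and a chloramphenicol-resistance cargo, though the record does not say this outright.

The automated feature table finds a full-length cat gene preceded by a T7 terminator, which fits the proposed CamR cargo. It also finds the J23119 promoter, followed by a T7 gene 10 ribosome binding site and a GFP-family reading frame that was matched as an EBFP fragment. It annotates nothing across roughly the last 8 kb of the 14 kb sequence, where the Vch genes presumably lie, and it does not mark the transposon ends or a CRISPR array. Several short hits (tracrRNA, lacI, RSF ori, lacZα, pheA) appear to be small remnants or partial matches.

The stated purpose is a preparatory plasmid for disrupting genes in the genome using CRISPR-Cas12a. The record does not list a Cas12a gene or explain how this plasmid feeds into that step.
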