Addgene plasmid #212143: INT_GFPsp_CamRcargo
Purpose: Preparatory plasmid for gene disruption into the genome using CRISPR-Cas12a. Plasmid can be removed by incubating cells at 37 C.
Depositing lab: Kang Zhou. Depositing organization: National University of Singapore.
Backbone
  Vector backbone: pSC101ts
  Vector type: Bacterial Expression
  Selectable markers: Kanamycin
Growth in bacteria
  Bacterial resistance: Kanamycin, 50 μg/mL
  Growth temperature: 30°C
  Growth strain: DH5alpha
  Copy number: Low Copy
Gene/Insert
  Gene/Insert name: VchTniQ, VchCas8, VchCas7, VchCas6, VchTnsA, VchTnsB, VchTnsC, green fluorescent protein
  Species: Vch genes: Vibrio cholerae, GFP: Aequorea victoria
  Promoter: pJ23119
  Cloning method: Ligation Independent Cloning
Terms and licenses: Academic/Nonprofit Terms; Industry Terms: Not Available to Industry
Depositor comments: Modified from Addgene #160730
How to cite: INT_GFPsp_CamRcargo was a gift from Kang Zhou (Addgene plasmid # 212143 ; http://n2t.net/addgene:212143 ; RRID:Addgene_212143)
